>Addgene plasmid #121462 | pTJK507 | addgene full sequence | sequence record 238771 | Addgene NGS Result
ATCCCTTATAAATCAAAAGAATAGACCGAGATAGGGT
[37 nt withheld, positions 38-74]
AAAGAACGTGGACTCCAACGTCAAAGG
[49 nt withheld, positions 102-150]
T
[91 nt withheld, positions 152-242]
G
[124 nt withheld, positions 244-367]
CCATTCGCCATTCAGGCTGCGCAACTGTTGGGAAGGGCGATCGGTGCGGGCCTCTTCGCTATTACGCCAG
CTGGCGAAAGGGGGATGTGCTGCAAGGCGATTAAGTTGGGTAACGCCAGGGTTTTCCCAGTCACGACGTT
GTAAAACGACGGCCAGTGAATTGTAATACGACTCACTATAGGGCGAATTGGAGCTCCACCGCGGTGGCGG
CCGCTCTAGAACTAGTGGATCCACGCTATGAAAAAGGAAAACAAATGACTCTTATAATTTGTTTCCCTCG
ACTTCTCTATTTAAATCCAAGATTTTAACTAATAAACTATTTAATAATAAAACAATTAACTCTTTATATG
GAAGCCTTGGAAATTAGCCGCCAAAATGGGATATACATTCCGTGCGAAGTGACCGCGTGGAAGGCCGGGT
ATCATCTTAAAAATCACTAGTTTCTTTTTTAGCGGAATGCAATAAAGGTGCTTTGTGCTGGTGTGGTTTA
CACGGAACATCTAGTAGCTAAAACTTGGTAACTCAATGGTGATCAGAATCCATAGAAGCATTTTTATTTC
TTAAAATGGGTGCTGCTCCTTCCAAAATTGTGGATGGTCTTTTAGAAGATACAAATTGTATGTACACTTC
GGAGTGAGGAAAAGAAAGAAAGGGGAAATTAACCGATTTTACTAACACTGACACTTTGAACAGTTGATAG
AGATGAAATTGAAAGGTTAAGGAAGAGATTCATGAAATTAGATAGAGATAGCTCAGGGTCTATTGATAAA
AATGAATTTATGAGCATTCCTGGCGTTTCGTCAAACCCTCTTGCTGGACGTATAATGGAGGTTTTCGATG
CTGATAATAGTGGGGACGTGGATTTTCAAGAGTTCATCACAGGATTATCCATTTTCAGTGGGCGTGGGTC
CAAGGACGAAAAGTTAAGATTCGCCTTCAAAATCTACGACATTGACAAGGACGGTTTCATATCCAATGGT
GAGTTGTTCATCGTGTTGAAGATTATGGTAGGTTCTAATCTGGACGATGAACAGCTGCAACAGATAGTAG
ATAGGACGATAGTGGAAAACGATAGCGACGGCGACGGACGTTTAAGTTTCGAGGAGTTTAAGAATGCTAT
CGAAACCACAGAAGTGGCCAAGAGTCTGACATTGCAATACGATGTGTAAGACTAGGGGACACTTCATTCA
TTTATGGTATGCCAATATTTTTAAGAAAAGAAGAATAATACGCGATATTGTTTTTTAAGGAAGGAACGCA
CACTCGCCCAGTTAGAGTGCTGATGATATATACATATATATATGTATATGTAACAAACAATAAGAAGCTT
ATCGATACCGTCGACCTCGAGGGGGGGCCCGGTACCAGCTTTTGTTCCCTTTAGTGAGGGTTAATTTCGA
GCTTGGCGTAATCATGGTCATAGCTGTTTCCTGTGTGAAATTGTTATCCGCTCACAATTCCACACAACAT
ACGAGCCGGAAGCATAAAGTGTAAAGCCTGGGGTGCCTAATGAGTGAGCTAACTCACATTAATTGCGTTG
CGCTCACTGCCCGCTTTCCAGTCGGGAAACCTGTCGTGCCAGCTGCATTAATGAATCGGCCAACGCGCGG
GGAGAGGCGGTTTGCGTATTGGGCGCTCTTCCGCTTCCTCGCTCACTGACTCGCTGCGCTCGGTCGTTCG
GCTGCGGCGAGCGGTATCAGCTCACTCAAAGGCGGTAATACGGTTATCCACAGAATCAGGGGATAACGCA
GGAAAGAACATGTGAGCAAAAGGCCAGCAAAAGGCCAGGAACCGTAAAAAGGCCGCGTTGCTGGCGTTTT
TCCATAGGCTCCGCCCCCCTGACGAGCATCACAAAAATCGACGCTCAAGTCAGAGGTGGCGAAACCCGAC
AGGACTATAAAGATACCAGGCGTTTCCCCCTGGAAGCTCCCTCGTGCGCTCTCCTGTTCCGACCCTGCCG
CTTACCGGATACCTGTCCGCCTTTCTCCCTTCGGGAAGCGTGGCGCTTTCTCATAGCTCACGCTGTAGGT
ATCTCAGTTCGGTGTAGGTCGTTCGCTCCAAGCTGGGCTGTGTGCACGAACCCCCCGTTCAGCCCGACCG
CTGCGCCTTATCCGGTAACTATCGTCTTGAGTCCAACCCGGTAAGACACGACTTATCGCCACTGGCAGCA
GCCACTGGTAACAGGATTAGCAGAGCGAGGTATGTAGGCGGTGCTACAGAGTTCTTGAAGTGGTGGCCTA
ACTACGGCTACACTAGAAGAACAGTATTTGGTATCTGCGCTCTGCTGAAGCCAGTTACCTTCGGAAAAAG
AGTTGGTAGCTCTTGATCCGGCAAACAAACCACCGCTGGTAGCGGTGGTTTTTTTGTTTGCAAGCAGCAG
ATTACGCGCAGAAAAAAAGGATCTCAAGAAGATCCTTTGATCTTTTCTACGGGGTCTGACGCTCAGTGGA
ACGAAAACTCACGTTAAGGGATTTTGGTCATGAGATTATCAAAAAGGATCTTCACCTAGATCCTTTTAAA
TTAAAAATGAAGTTTTAAATCAATCTAAAGTATATATGAGTAAACTTGGTCTGACAGTTACCAATGCTTA
ATCAGTGAGGCACCTATCTCAGCGATCTGTCTATTTCGTTCATCCATAGTTGCCTGACTCCCCGTCGTGT
AGATAACTACGATACGGGAGGGCTTACCATCTGGCCCCAGTGCTGCAATGATACCGCGAGACCCACGCTC
ACCGGCTCCAGATTTATCAGCAATAAACCAGCCAGCCGGAAGGGCCGAGCGCAGAAGTGGTCCTGCAACT
TTATCCGCCTCCATCCAGTCTATTAATTGTTGCCGGGAAGCTAGAGTAAGTAGTTCGCCAGTTAATAGTT
TGCGCAACGTTGTTGCCATTGCTACAGGCATCGTGGTGTCACGCTCGTCGTTTGGTATGGCTTCATTCAG
CTCCGGTTCCCAACGATCAAGGCGAGTTACATGATCCCCCATGTTGTGCAAAAAAGCGGTTAGCTCCTTC
GGTCCTCCGATCGTTGTCAGAAGTAAGTTGGCCGCAGTGTTATCACTCATGGTTATGGCAGCACTGCATA
ATTCTCTTACTGTCATGCCATCCGTAAGATGCTTTTCTGTGACTGGTGAGTACTCAACCAAGTCATTCTG
AGAATAGTGTATGCGGCGACCGAGTTGCTCTTGCCCGGCGTCAATACGGGATAATACCGCGCCACATAGC
AGAACTTTAAAAGTGCTCATCATTGGAAAACGTTCTTCGGGGCGAAAACTCTCAAGGATCTTACCGCTGT
TGAGATCCAGTTCGATGTAACCCACTCGTGCACCCAACTGATCTTCAGCATCTTTTACTTTCACCAGCGT
TTCTGGGTGAGCAAAAACAGGAAGGCAAAATGCCGCAAAAAAGGGAATAAGGGCGACACGGAAATGTTGA
ATACTCATACTCTTCCTTTTTCAATATTATTGAAGCATTTATCAGGGTTATTGTCTCATGAGCGGATACA
TATTTGAATGTATTTAGAAAAATAAACAAATAGGGGTTCCGCGCACATTTCCCCGAAAAGTGCCACCTAA
TTCCACGGACTATAGACTATACTAGTATACTCCGTCTACTGTACGATACACTTCCGCTCAGGTCCTTGTC
CTTTAACGAGGCCTTACCACTCTTTTGTTACTCTATTGATCCAGCTCAGCAAAGGCAGTGTGATCTAAGA
TTCTATCTTCGCGATGTAGTAAAACTAGCTAGACCGAGAAAGAGACTAGAAATGCAAAAGGCACTTCTAC
AATGGCTGCCATCATTATTATCCGATGTGACGCTGCAGCTTCTCAATGATATTCGAATACGCTTTGAGGA
GATACAGCCTAATATCCGACAAACTGTTTTACAGATTTACGATCGTACTTGTTACCCATCATTGAATTTT
GAACATCCGAACCTGGGAGTTTTCCCTGAAACAGATAGTATATTTGAACCTGTATAATAATATATAGTCT
AGCGCTTTACGGAAGACAATGTATGTATTTCGGTTCCTGGAGAAACTATTGCATCTATTGCATAGGTAAT
CTTGCACGTCGCATCCCCGGTTCATTTTCTGCGTTTCCATCTTGCACTTCAATAGCATATCTTTGTTAAC
GAAGCATCTGTGCTTCATTTTGTAGAACAAAAATGCAACGCGAGAGCGCTAATTTTTCAAACAAAGAATC
TGAGCTGCATTTTTACAGAACAGAAATGCAACGCGAAAGCGCTATTTTACCAACGAAGAATCTGTGCTTC
ATTTTTGTAAAACAAAAATGCAACGCGAGAGCGCTAATTTTTCAAACAAAGAATCTGAGCTGCATTTTTA
CAGAACAGAAATGCAACGCGAGAGCGCTATTTTACCAACAAAGAATCTATACTTCTTTTTTGTTCTACAA
AAATGCATCCCGAGAGCGCTATTTTTCTAACAAAGCATCTTAGATTACTTTTTTTCTCCTTTGTGCGCTC
TATAATGCAGTCTCTTGATAACTTTTTGCACTGTAGGTCCGTTAAGGTTAGAAGAAGGCTACTTTGGTGT
CTATTTTCTCTTCCATAAAAAAAGCCTGACTCCACTTCCCGCGTTTACTGATTACTAGCGAAGCTGCGGG
TGCATTTTTTCAAGATAAAGGCATCCCCGATTATATTCTATACCGATGTGGATTGCGCATACTTTGTGAA
CAGAAAGTGATAGCGTTGATGATTCTTCATTGGTCAGAAAATTATGAACGGTTTCTTCTATTTTGTCTCT
ATATACTACGTATAGGAAATGTTTACATTTTCGTATTGTTTTCGATTCACTCTATGAATAGTTCTTACTA
CAATTTTTTTGTCTAAAGAGTAATACTAGAGATAAACATAAAAAATGTAGAGGTCGAGTTTAGATGCAAG
TTCAAGGAGCGAAAGGTGGATGGGTAGGTTATATAGGGATATAGCACAGAGATATATAGCAAAGAGATAC
TTTTGAGCAATGTTTGTGGAAGCGGTATTCGCAATATTTTAGTAGCTCGTTACAGTCCGGTGCGTTTTTG
GTTTTTTGAAAGTGCGTCTTCAGAGCGCTTTTGGTTTTCAAAAGCGCTCTGAAGTTCCTATACTTTCTAG
AGAATAGGAACTTCGGAATAGGAACTTCAAAGCGTTTCCGAAAACGAGCGCTTCCGAAAATGCAACGCGA
GCTGCGCACATACAGCTCACTGTTCACGTCGCACCTATATCTGCGTGTTGCCTGTATATATATATACATG
AGAAGAACGGCATAGTGCGTGTTTATGCTTAAATGCGTACTTATATGCGTCTATTTATGTAGGATGAAAG
GTAGTCTAGTACCTCCTGTGATATTATCCCATTCCATGCGGGGTATCGTATGCTTCCTTCAGCACTACCC
TTTAGCTGTTCTATATGCTGCCACTCCTCAATTGGATTAGTCTCATCCTTCAATGCTATCATTTCCTTTG
ATATTGGATCATATGCATAGTACCGAGAAACTAGTGCGAAGTAGTGATCAGGTATTGCTGTTATCTGATG
AGTATACGTTGTCCTGGCCACGGCAGAAGCACGCTTATCGCTCCAATTTCCCACAACATTAGTCAACTCC
GTTAGGCCCTTCATTGAAAGAAATGAGGTCATCAAATGTCTTCCAATGTGAGATTTTGGGCCATTTTTTA
TAGCAAAGATTGAATAAGGCGCATTTTTCTTCAAAGCTTTATTGTACGATCTGACTAAGTTATCTTTTAA
TAATTGGTATTCCTGTTTATTGCTTGAAGAATTGCCGGTCCTATTTACTCGTTTTAGGACTGGTTCAGAA
TTCTAAGAAACCATTATTATCATGACATTAACCTATAAAAATAGGCGTATCACGAGGCCCTTTCGTCTCG
CGCGTTTCGGTGATGACGGTGAAAACCTCTGACACATGCAGCTCCCGGAGACGGTCACAGCTTGTCTGTA
AGCGGATGCCGGGAGCAGACAAGCCCGTCAGGGCGCGTCAGCGGGTGTTGGCGGGTGTCGGGGCTGGCTT
AACTATGCGGCATCAGAGCAGATTGTACTGAGAGTGCACCATAAATTCCCGTTTTAAGAGCTTGGTGAGC
GCTAGGAGTCACTGCCAGGTATCGTTTGAACACGGCATTAGTCAGGGAAGTCATAACACAGTCCTTTCCC
GCAATTTTCTTTTTCTATTACTCTTGGCCTCCTCTAGTACACTCTATATTTTTTTATGCCTCGGTAATGA
TTTTCATTTTTTTTTTTCCACCTAGCGGATGACTCTTTTTTTTTCTTAGCGATTGGCATTATCACATAAT
GAATTATACATTATATAAAGTAATGTGATTTCTTCGAAGAATATACTAAAAAATGAGCAGGCAAGATAAA
CGAAGGCAAAGATGACAGAGCAGAAAGCCCTAGTAAAGCGTATTACAAATGAAACCAAGATTCAGATTGC
GATCTCTTTAAAGGGTGGTCCCCTAGCGATAGAGCACTCGATCTTCCCAGAAAAAGAGGCAGAAGCAGTA
GCAGAACAGGCCACACAATCGCAAGTGATTAACGTCCACACAGGTATAGGGTTTCTGGACCATATGATAC
ATGCTCTGGCCAAGCATTCCGGCTGGTCGCTAATCGTTGAGTGCATTGGTGACTTACACATAGACGACCA
TCACACCACTGAAGACTGCGGGATTGCTCTCGGTCAAGCTTTTAAAGAGGCCCTAGGGGCCGTGCGTGGA
GTAAAAAGGTTTGGATCAGGATTTGCGCCTTTGGATGAGGCACTTTCCAGAGCGGTGGTAGATCTTTCGA
ACAGGCCGTACGCAGTTGTCGAACTTGGTTTGCAAAGGGAGAAAGTAGGAGATCTCTCTTGCGAGATGAT
CCCGCATTTTCTTGAAAGCTTTGCAGAGGCTAGCAGAATTACCCTCCACGTTGATTGTCTGCGAGGCAAG
AATGATCATCACCGTAGTGAGAGTGCGTTCAAGGCTCTTGCGGTTGCCATAAGAGAAGCCACCTCGCCCA
ATGGTACCAACGATGTTCCCTCCACCAAAGGTGTTCTTATGTAGTGACACCGATTATTTAAAGCTGCAGC
ATACGATATATATACATGTGTATATATGTATACCTATGAATGTCAGTAAGTATGTATACGAACAGTATGA
TACTGAAGATGACAAGGTAATGCATCATTCTATACGTGTCATTCTGAACGAGGCGCGCTTTCCTTTTTTC
TTTTTGCTTTTTCTTTTTTTTTCTCTTGAACTCGACGGATCTATGCGGTGTGAAATACCGCACAGATGCG
TAAGGAGAAAATACCGCATCAGGAAATTGTAAGCGTTAATATTTTGTTAAAATTCGCGTTAAATTTTTGT
TAAATCAGCTCATTTTTTAACCAATAGGCCGAAATCGGCAAA
Features (pLannotate 1.2.2; 22 found; start..end, strand, type, name):
    371..528     -  CDS            lacZα (fragment): LacZα fragment of β-galactosidase; lacZ fragment
    531..549     +  promoter       T7 promoter: promoter for bacteriophage T7 RNA polymerase
    558..599     +  misc_feature   MCS (fragment): pBluescript multiple cloning site
   1063..1533    +  CDS            CNB1 (fragment): CANB_YEAST - Also known as YCN2, YCNB. Experimental evidence at protein level: Swiss-Prot protein existence level 1. Regulatory subunit of calcineurin, a calcium-dependent, calmodulin stimulated protein phosphatase. Confers calcium sensitivity. From Saccharomyces cerevisiae (strain ATCC 204508 / S288c) (Baker's yeast).
   1692..1733    +  misc_feature   MCS (fragment): pBluescript multiple cloning site
   1745..1763    -  promoter       T3 promoter: promoter for bacteriophage T3 RNA polymerase
   1808..1824    -  protein_bind   lac operator: The lac repressor binds to the lac operator to inhibit transcription in E. coli. This inhibition can be relieved by adding lactose or isopropyl-β-D-thiogalactopyranoside (IPTG). lac repressor encoded by lacI
   1832..1862    -  promoter       lac promoter: promoter for the E. coli lac operon
   1877..1898    -  protein_bind   CAP binding site: CAP binding activates transcription in the presence of cAMP. E. coli catabolite activator protein
   1911..2003    -  CDS            lacI (fragment): lac repressor; lacI; The lac repressor binds to the lac operator to inhibit transcription in E. coli. This inhibition can be relieved by adding lactose or isopropyl-β-D-thiogalactopyranoside (IPTG).
   2186..2774    -  rep_origin     ori: high-copy-number ColE1/pMB1/pBR322/pUC origin of replication
   2945..3805    -  CDS            AmpR: β-lactamase; bla; confers resistance to ampicillin, carbenicillin, and related antibiotics
   3806..3910    -  promoter       AmpR promoter: bla
   3937..4341    +  CDS            RAF1 (fragment): RAF_YEAST - Experimental evidence at transcript level: Swiss-Prot protein existence level 2. Antagonizes transcriptional repression of recombinase FLP by REP1-REP2. May play a role in plasmid partitioning. From Saccharomyces cerevisiae (strain ATCC 204508 / S288c) (Baker's yeast).
   4495..5837    -  rep_origin     2μ ori: yeast 2μ plasmid origin of replication
   6244..6279    +  CDS            rop (fragment): Rop protein, which maintains plasmids at low copy number; rop
   6381..6430    +  misc_feature   bom (fragment): basis of mobility region from pBR322
   6431..6511    -  CDS            MRM1 (fragment): MRM1_YEAST - Also known as PET56 From Saccharomyces cerevisiae (strain ATCC 204508 / S288c) (Baker's yeast).
   6561..6748    +  promoter       HIS3 promoter: S. cerevisiae HIS3
   6749..7411    +  CDS            HIS3: imidazoleglycerol-phosphate dehydratase, required for histidine biosynthesis; S. cerevisiae HIS3; yeast auxotrophic marker
   7619..7670    +  misc_feature   bom (fragment): basis of mobility region from pBR322
   7698..367     -  rep_origin     f1 ori (across the origin) (sequence partly withheld): f1 bacteriophage origin of replication; arrow indicates direction of (+) strand synthesis
