[The description below was written by a language model from this plasmid's Addgene catalogue record and pLannotate feature annotations shown in this document.]
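Description:
pTJK507 is a yeast–E. coli shuttle plasmid built on the pYO323 backbone, a high-copy 2µ episomal vector carrying the HIS3 auxotrophic marker. In Saccharomyces cerevisiae it is maintained through the 2µ origin of replication (an adjacent fragment of the 2µ plasmid gene RAF1 is also annotated) and is selected by complementation of histidine auxotrophy, with HIS3 expressed from its own promoter. In bacteria it replicates from a high-copy ColE1/pUC-type origin and is selected with ampicillin through the β-lactamase gene. An f1 origin, small remnants of pBR322 sequences (rop and bom fragments) and a short piece of the yeast gene neighbouring HIS3 (MRM1/PET56) are leftovers of the backbone's construction.

The insert is a genomic fragment of S. cerevisiae CNB1 (YKL190W), which encodes the calcium-binding regulatory subunit of calcineurin, the calcium- and calmodulin-stimulated protein phosphatase. It was cloned between XhoI and BamHI sites, both retained, into a pBluescript-style polylinker that interrupts lacZα and is flanked by T7 and T3 promoters. Expression relies on the endogenous CNB1 promoter region rather than a heterologous promoter, and several hundred bases of sequence lie upstream of the annotated coding region. The feature table labels the CNB1 coding sequence as a fragment; the record does not explain this. No epitope tags or reporters are annotated.

Given the high-copy backbone and native promoter, the plasmid suits elevated-dosage expression of wild-type CNB1 in his3 yeast strains, for example for complementation or as a wild-type reference. The associated study examined how the calcium-binding domains of the regulatory subunit contribute to calcineurin signalling.
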