Addgene plasmid #121462: pTJK507
Purpose: 2µm HIS3 CNB1
Depositing lab: Tami Kingsbury. Depositing organization: University of Maryland, Baltimore. Publication: Calcineurin Regulatory Subunit Calcium-Binding Domains Differentially Contribute to Calcineurin Signaling in Saccharomyces cerevisiae. Connolly S, Quasi-Woode D, Waldron L, Eberly C, Waters K, Muller EM, Kingsbury TJ. Genetics. 2018 Jul;209(3):801-813. doi: 10.1534/genetics.118.300911. Epub 2018 May 7. PubMed 29735720.
Backbone
  Vector backbone: pYO323
  Vector type: Yeast high copy 2 micron vector
  Selectable markers: HIS3
Growth in bacteria
  Bacterial resistance: Ampicillin, 100 μg/mL
  Growth temperature: 37°C
  Growth strain: DH5alpha
  Copy number: Unknown
Gene/Insert
  Gene/Insert name: CNB1
  Species: S. cerevisiae (budding yeast)
  GenBank ID: NM_001179756
  Entrez Gene: CNB1 (a.k.a. YKL190W, CRV1, YCN2)
  Promoter: Endogenous genomic promoter region
  Cloning method: Restriction Enzyme; 5′ cloning site XhoI (not destroyed); 3′ cloning site BamHI (not destroyed)
  Sequencing primers: 5′ unknown; 3′ unknown
Terms and licenses: Academic/Nonprofit Terms; Industry Terms: Not Available to Industry
How to cite: pTJK507 was a gift from Tami Kingsbury (Addgene plasmid # 121462 ; http://n2t.net/addgene:121462 ; RRID:Addgene_121462)
